Addgene plasmid #98505: BB1_12_pFBA1-1
Purpose: BB1 with insert: promoter PFBA1-1
Depositing lab: Brigitte Gasser & Diethard Mattanovich & Michael Sauer. Depositing organization: Universitaet fur Bodenkultur Wien (BOKU-WIEN). Publication: GoldenPiCS: a Golden Gate-derived modular cloning system for applied synthetic biology in the yeast Pichia pastoris. Prielhofer R, Barrero JJ, Steuer S, Gassler T, Zahrl R, Baumann K, Sauer M, Mattanovich D, Gasser B, Marx H. BMC Syst Biol. 2017 Dec 8;11(1):123. doi: 10.1186/s12918-017-0492-3. PubMed 29221460.
Backbone
  Vector backbone: BB1
  Backbone size w/o insert (bp): 1936
  Vector type: Bacterial Expression
Growth in bacteria
  Bacterial resistance: Kanamycin, 50 μg/mL
  Growth temperature: 37°C
  Growth strain: DH10B
  Copy number: High Copy
Gene/Insert
  Gene/Insert name: FBA1-1 promoter
  Insert size (bp): 970
  Mutation: Internal BsaI and BpiI sites removed from insert
  Cloning method: Restriction Enzyme; 5′ cloning site BpiI (destroyed during cloning); 3′ cloning site BpiI (destroyed during cloning)
  Sequencing primers: 5′ 5'-GTAAAACGACGGCCAGTT-3' (M13-Fwd); 3′ 5´-CAGGAAACAGCTATGAC-3' (M13-Rev)
Terms and licenses: Academic/Nonprofit Terms; Industry Terms: Not Available to Industry
How to cite: BB1_12_pFBA1-1 was a gift from Brigitte Gasser & Diethard Mattanovich & Michael Sauer (Addgene plasmid # 98505 ; http://n2t.net/addgene:98505 ; RRID:Addgene_98505)
