[The description below was written by a language model from this plasmid's Addgene catalogue record and pLannotate feature annotations shown in this document.]
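Description:
BB1_12_pFBA1-1 is a level-1 (BB1) part plasmid from the GoldenPiCS toolkit, a Golden Gate-derived modular cloning system for synthetic biology in the yeast Pichia pastoris. Although catalogued as a bacterial expression vector, it functions as an E. coli storage and donor plasmid for a single standardized part. The small BB1 backbone (about 1.9 kb) carries a high-copy ColE1/pUC-type origin of replication and a kanamycin resistance gene (aminoglycoside phosphotransferase, aph(3')-Ia) driven by the cat promoter. The tonB, T7Te and T3Te transcription terminators flank these modules and insulate the backbone from the cloning region. A short lacZα remnant is also annotated next to the insert site. The sequenced plasmid is about 2.9 kb in total.

The payload is a 970 bp FBA1-1 promoter fragment. It has no downstream coding sequence or terminator, so the plasmid does not express anything from it. The insert was cloned through BpiI sites that were destroyed in the process, and internal BsaI and BpiI sites were removed from the promoter, which keeps it compatible with the type IIS enzymes used in later Golden Gate assembly steps. The feature table does not annotate the promoter itself. The only call in that region is a fragmentary match to the small nucleolar RNA snR10, which is probably an incidental similarity hit or a neighbouring genomic element rather than a designed feature. The "12" in the name presumably denotes the fusion-site positions assigned to promoter parts, but the record does not say so. The typical use is as a promoter module to be combined with coding-sequence and terminator parts into expression units for Pichia pastoris. M13 primer sites flank the insert for sequence verification.
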