Features (pLannotate 1.2.2; 8 found; start..end, strand, type, name):
    130..257     +  ncRNA          snR10 (fragment): Accession: RF01258 - Small nucleolar RNA snR10
   1263..1294    +  terminator     tonB terminator: bidirectional E. coli tonB-P14 transcription terminator
   1295..1397    +  promoter       cat promoter: promoter of the E. coli cat gene encoding chloramphenicol acetyltransferase
   1398..2213    +  CDS            KanR: aminoglycoside phosphotransferase; aph(3')-Ia; confers resistance to kanamycin in bacteria or G418 (Geneticin®) in eukaryotes
   2237..2264    +  terminator     T7Te terminator: phage T7 early transcription terminator
   2276..2863    -  rep_origin     ori: high-copy-number ColE1/pMB1/pBR322/pUC origin of replication
   2885..1       -  terminator     T3Te terminator (fragment) (across the origin): phage T3 early transcription terminator
   2903..17      -  CDS            lacZα (fragment) (across the origin): LacZα fragment of β-galactosidase; lacZ fragment
>Addgene plasmid #98505 | BB1_12_pFBA1-1 | addgene full sequence | sequence record 191919 | Addgene NGS Result
GTAAAACGACGGCCAGTTTATCTAGTCAGCTTGATTCTAGCTGATCGTGGACCGGAAGGTGAGCCAGTGA
GTTGATTGCAGTCCAGTTACGCTGGAGTCTGAGGCTCGTCCTGAATGATATGCGGCCTCGAATTCGAAGA
CGCGGAGGAATGAAGTTATTGGTCTTGGGTGCAGCTTTCCATCTGTTCGATTTATTCGGCTAAGAGTTTA
CCATTGTGTGCTCGTATGGGGAAGGGTGCAAGGATCAGTAATACAGTCGAACCTGGAGTATCTACCATAG
TGGGGATACAATGTAGTTTATCTGTTATCTCGATTGTTCCTAATTAAGGTTTTCTTTGATCCTCTTCTAG
TCCACACCTCCTAGATGACATTCGAGCTGCCTGGATTGGATGCCTAGGTTTATTGCCTAGTTCAATACAA
TTCGTGCGGGCTACAGTAGAAGGCCCTTACATAATCCGGAAAGCATGGTCCCCCACCAAATTGAGAGCTT
TTTCAGCCTTCACTGGTGGTATCATTTTCGGGAGATAATAAGGTTTCGATTGGGAATTCCCACCAGAGAA
CACTATAGAGGGACCAAGCTGATGCTAGCCTGACATCCCCAAAGCACACTTCGTAATTGAAAACCGTTAC
CTCTAGCACACTGTCCAGACTACCCCCGTCAAAAAAACGCTCTTTTTCTCGACTAATTGAGTCTGCAACT
CATCCCGTCCTTGCCGAATTACTTGAATTCATTTCACACCTCCGTTGCTTACGTACTCTCACCGGCCTCC
GGTGTACATGGATCCGCTATTGCCAGATATTTCTCATACAACAATCACCAGATCAAGGTCGTGAACGGAC
CAATGGCATCCAGAGCAATCCTGAACAGATAGGGGTCCGGGCTGTATAAAGTGAAATAACGTGACTTGAA
CCAGCAACTATGTCCCAGTTGTGCTACACTTAACACGCGATTACCCCGGAGCTCACCAGGCCTCTTCCCC
CTCTCATTGGAACCCTCCTAGCGCTTCGAAATAATGGCTGCGTACTATTTAACTGGTGCCAGTTCCCGCT
GACAATATCCTTTTTCTTCTCCCCTTAGTTCCCCACATATCAATTGAACATATTTTTTACACCATGGCGT
CTTCGAATTCGCGCGTGATCTTACGGCATTATACGTATGATCGGTCCACGATCAGCTAGATTATCTAGTC
AGCTTGATGTCATAGCTGTTTCCTGAGGCTCAATACTGACCATTTAAATCATACCTGACCTCCATAGCAG
AAAGTCAAAAGCCTCCGACCGGAGGCTTTTGACTTGATCGGCACGTAAGAGGTTCCAACTTTCACCATAA
TGAAATAAGATCACTACCGGGCGTATTTTTTGAGTTATCGAGATTTTCAGGAGCTAAGGAAGCTAAAATG
AGCCATATTCAACGGGAAACGTCTTGCTTGAAGCCGCGATTAAATTCCAACATGGATGCTGATTTATATG
GGTATAAATGGGCTCGCGATAATGTCGGGCAATCAGGTGCGACAATCTATCGATTGTATGGGAAGCCCGA
TGCGCCAGAGTTGTTTCTGAAACATGGCAAAGGTAGCGTTGCCAATGATGTTACAGATGAGATGGTCAGG
CTAAACTGGCTGACGGAATTTATGCCTCTTCCGACCATCAAGCATTTTATCCGTACTCCTGATGATGCAT
GGTTACTCACCACTGCGATCCCAGGGAAAACAGCATTCCAGGTATTAGAAGAATATCCTGATTCAGGTGA
AAATATTGTTGATGCGCTGGCAGTGTTCCTGCGCCGGTTGCATTCGATTCCTGTTTGTAATTGTCCTTTT
AACGGCGATCGCGTATTTCGTCTCGCTCAGGCGCAATCACGAATGAATAACGGTTTGGTTGGTGCGAGTG
ATTTTGATGACGAGCGTAATGGCTGGCCTGTTGAACAAGTCTGGAAAGAAATGCATAAACTCTTGCCATT
CTCACCGGATTCAGTCGTCACTCATGGTGATTTCTCACTTGATAACCTTATTTTTGACGAGGGGAAATTA
ATAGGTTGTATTGATGTTGGACGAGTCGGAATCGCAGACCGATACCAGGATCTTGCCATCCTATGGAACT
GCCTCGGTGAGTTTTCTCCTTCATTACAGAAACGGCTTTTTCAAAAATATGGTATTGATAATCCTGATAT
GAATAAATTGCAGTTTCACTTGATGCTCGATGAGTTTTTCTAATGAGGACCTAAATGTAATCACCTGGCT
CACCTTCGGGTGGGCCTTTCTGCGTTGCTGGCGTTTTTCCATAGGCTCCGCCCCCCTGACGAGCATCACA
AAAATCGATGCTCAAGTCAGAGGTGGCGAAACCCGACAGGACTATAAAGATACCAGGCGTTTCCCCCTGG
AAGCTCCCTCGTGCGCTCTCCTGTTCCGACCCTGCCGCTTACCGGATACCTGTCCGCCTTTCTCCCTTCG
GGAAGCGTGGCGCTTTCTCATAGCTCACGCTGTAGGTATCTCAGTTCGGTGTAGGTCGTTCGCTCCAAGC
TGGGCTGTGTGCACGAACCCCCCGTTCAGCCCGACCGCTGCGCCTTATCCGGTAACTATCGTCTTGAGTC
CAACCCGGTAAGACACGACTTATCGCCACTGGCAGCAGCCACTGGTAACAGGATTAGCAGAGCGAGGTAT
GTAGGCGGTGCTACAGAGTTCTTGAAGTGGTGGCCTAACTACGGCTACACTAGAAGAACAGTATTTGGTA
TCTGCGCTCTGCTGAAGCCAGTTACCTCGGAAAAAGAGTTGGTAGCTCTTGATCCGGCAAACAAACCACC
GCTGGTAGCGGTGGTTTTTTTGTTTGCAAGCAGCAGATTACGCGCAGAAAAAAAGGATCTCAAGAAGATC
CTTTGATTTTCTACCGAAGAAAGGCCCACCCGT
